>Addgene plasmid #225542 | hzHDAC10 | addgene full sequence | sequence record 448447 | Addgene NGS Result
ATGGTCCAACATCGACACCAGCAAAGTGAATTATGGTGTAACGGTACTGCCGACCTTCAAGGGTCAACCA
TCCAAACCGTTCGTTGGCGTGCTGAGCGCAGGTATTAACGCCGCCAGTCCGAACAAAGAGCTGGCAAAAG
AGTTCCTCGAAAACTATCTGCTGACTGATGAAGGTCTGGAAGCGGTTAATAAAGACAAACCGCTGGGTGC
CGTAGCGCTGAAGTCTTACGAGGAAGAGTTGGCGAAAGATCCACGTATTGCCGCCACTATGGAAAACGCC
CAGAAAGGTGAAATCATGCCGAACATCCCGCAGATGTCCGCTTTCTGGTATGCCGTGCGTACTGCGGTGA
TCAACGCCGCCAGCGGTCGTCAGACTGTCGATGAAGCCCTGAAAGACGCGCAGACTAATGGGATCGAGGA
AAACCTGTACTTCCAATCCAATGCAGGTGGCAGTGCAGCGAGCGGTAGCGCGCTGATTTTTGATGAGGAG
ATGAGCCGTTACAAGCTGCTGTGGACCGATCCGGAGTGCGAGATTGAGGTTCCGGAACGTCTGACCGTGA
GCTACGAAGCGCTGCGTACCCATGGTCTGGCGCAGCGTTGCAAAGCGGTGCCGGTTCGTCAGGCGACCGA
GCAAGAAATCCTGCTGGCGCACAGCGAGGAATACCTGGAAGCGGTGAAACAAACCCCGGGCATGAACGTT
GAGGAACTGATGGCGTTCAGCAAGAAATACAACGCCGTTTATTTTCACCAGAACATTTATCACTGCGCGA
AACTGGCGGCGGGTGCGACCCTGCAACTGGTGGATAGCGTTATGAAACGTGAGGTGCGCAACGGTATGGC
GCTGGTTCGTCCGCCGGGTCACCACAGCCAGCGTAGCGCGGCGAACGGTTTCTGCGTGTTTAACAACGTT
GCGTTCGCGGCGCTGTACGCGAAGAAAAACTATAACCTGAACCGTATCCTGATTGTGGACTGGGATGTTC
ACCACGGTCAGGGCATCCAATACTGCTTCGAGGAAGACCCGAGCGTGCTGTACTTTAGCTGGCACCGTTA
TGAACACCAGAGCTTCTGGCCGAACCTGCCGGAGAGCGATTATAGCAGCGTGGGCAAGGGCAAAGGTAGC
GGCTTTAACATTAACCTGCCGTGGAACAAGGTTGGCATGACCAACAGCGACTACCTGGCGGCGTTCTTTC
ACGTGCTGCTGCCGGTTGCGTATGAATTCGATCCGGAGCTGGTGATCGTTAGCGCGGGTTTTGACAGCGC
GATTGGTGATCCGGAGGGCGAAATGTGCGCGCTGCCGGAAATCTTCGCGCACCTGACCCACCTGCTGATG
CCGCTGGCGGCGGGTAAAATGTGCGTGGTTCTGGAGGGTGGCTACAACCTGACCAGCCTGGGTCAGAGCG
TGTGCCAAACCGTGCATAGCCTGCTGGGCGACCCGACCCCGCGTATCAGCGGTCTGGGCACCGCGTGCGA
TAGCGCGCTGGAAAGCATTCAGAACGTGCGTAACGTTCAAAGCAGCTATTGGAGCAGCTTTAAGCACCTG
GCGCAGAGCGAGACCAACCCGAAACGTCCGCGTCTGGATGCGACCAACGGTGGCCCGAAGGAGAGCAGCG
AACCGGCGAGCGAAAGCAACCCGAAGAAAACCGCGCAAGATATCGTTTGGCCGGAACCGCTGAAGCGTAT
GCCGGCGAGCGTGCGTACCGTGGTGGTGCCGCCGCCGGGTGTGGAACTGACCCTGCCGAAAAACTGCCAG
CACAGCGGCGACATCAGCGAAAGCACCGCGAAAGAGGTGCAGCGTATTCGTGATAAACACTTCCACGACC
TGACCGATCAAAACATTCTGCGTAGCCTGGGCAACATCATTAGCGTGCTGGACCGTATGATGCGTAGCGA
TGAAGTTTGCAACGGTTGCGTTGTGGTTAGCGACCTGAGCGTGAGCGTTCAGTGCGCGCTGCAGCATGCG
CTGACCGAGCCGGCGGAACGTGTTCTGGTGGTGTACGTTGGTGACGGCGAGCTGCCGGTGAAGACCAACG
ATGGCAAAGTGTTTCTGGTTCAGATCTGCACCAAGGAGACCGAAGATAAATGCGTTAACCGTCTGACCCT
GTGCCTGCGTGAGGGTGAAAGCCTGACCGCGGGCTTCATGCAAGCGCTGCTGGGTCTGATCCTGCCGGTG
GCGTACGAATTTAACCCGGCGCTGGTGCTGGGCATTGTTGAGGAAACCGCGGCGAAGACCCGTCTGATGC
GTGTTTGGGGTCACATGACCTGCCTGATCCAGGGTCTGGCGCGTGGTCGTATGCTGACCCTGCTGCAAGG
TTATGACAAAGATCTGCTGGAACTGACCGTGAGCGCGCTGAGCGGTGCGAGCATTAGCCCGCTGGGTCCG
CTGCGTGCGCCGAAGCCGGAGGACGTTGAAATGATGGAGAAACAACGCCAACGCCTGCAAGAACGCTGGG
GTCTGCTGCGCTGCACCGTTAGCGAAAGCTGGTAATAACATTGGAAGTGGATAACGGATCCGAATTCGAG
CGCCGTCGACAAGCTTGCGGCCGCACTCGAGCACCACCACCACCACCACTGAGATCCGGCTGCTAACAAA
GCCCGAAAGGAAGCTGAGTTGGCTGCTGCCACCGCTGAGCAATAACTAGCATAACCCCTTGGGGCCTCTA
AACGGGTCTTGAGGGGTTTTTTGCTGAAAGGAGGAACTATATCCGGATTGGCGAATGGG
[124 nt withheld, positions 2720-2843]
C
[91 nt withheld, positions 2845-2935]
A
[49 nt withheld, positions 2937-2985]
CCTTTGACGTTGGAGTCCACGTTCTTT
[37 nt withheld, positions 3013-3049]
ACCCTATCTCGGTCTATTCTTTTGATTTATAAGGGATTTTGCCGATTTCGGCCTATTGGTTAAAAAATGA
GCTGATTTAACAAAAATTTAACGCGAATTTTAACAAACTAGTAACGTTTACAATTTCAGGTGGCACTTTT
CGGGGAAATGTGCGCGGAACCCCTATTTGTTTATTTTTCTAAATACATTCAAATATGTATCCGCTCATGA
ATTAATTCTTAGAAAAACTCATCGAGCATCAAATGAAACTGCAATTTATTCATATCAGGATTATCAATAC
CATATTTTTGAAAAAGCCGTTTCTGTAATGAAGGAGAAAACTCACCGAGGCAGTTCCATAGGATGGCAAG
ATCCTGGTATCGGTCTGCGATTCCGACTCGTCCAACATCAATACAACCTATTAATTTCCCCTCGTCAAAA
ATAAGGTTATCAAGTGAGAAATCACCATGAGTGACGACTGAATCCGGTGAGAATGGCAAAAGTTTATGCA
TTTCTTTCCAGACTTGTTCAACAGGCCAGCCATTACGCTCGTCATCAAAATCACTCGCATCAACCAAACC
GTTATTCATTCGTGATTGCGCCTGAGCGAGACGAAATACGCGATCGCTGTTAAAAGGACAATTACAAACA
GGAATCGAATGCAACCGGCGCAGGAACACTGCCAGCGCATCAACAATGTTTTCACCTGAATCAGGATATT
CTTCTAATACCTGGAATGCTGTTTTCCCGGGGATCGCAGTGGTGAGTAACCATGCATCATCAGGAGTACG
GATAAAATGCTTGATGGTCGGAAGAGGCATAAATTCCGTCAGCCAGTTTAGTCTGACCATCTCATCTGTA
ACATCATTGGCAACGCTACCTTTGCCATGTTTCAGAAACAACTCTGGCGCATCGGGCTTCCCATACAATC
GATAGATTGTCGCACCTGATTGCCCGACATTATCGCGAGCCCATTTATACCCATATAAATCAGCATCCAT
GTTGGAATTTAATCGCGGCCTAGAGCAAGACGTTTCCCGTTGAATATGGCTCATAACACCCCTTGTATTA
CTGTTTATGTAAGCAGACAGTTTTATTGTTCATGACCAAAATCCCTTAACGTGAGTTTTCGTTCCACTGA
GCGTCAGACCCCGTAGAAAAGATCAAAGGATCTTCTTGAGATCCTTTTTTTCTGCGCGTAATCTGCTGCT
TGCAAACAAAAAAACCACCGCTACCAGCGGTGGTTTGTTTGCCGGATCAAGAGCTACCAACTCTTTTTCC
GAAGGTAACTGGCTTCAGCAGAGCGCAGATACCAAATACTGTCCTTCTAGTGTAGCCGTAGTTAGGCCAC
CACTTCAAGAACTCTGTAGCACCGCCTACATACCTCGCTCTGCTAATCCTGTTACCAGTGGCTGCTGCCA
GTGGCGATAAGTCGTGTCTTACCGGGTTGGACTCAAGACGATAGTTACCGGATAAGGCGCAGCGGTCGGG
CTGAACGGGGGGTTCGTGCACACAGCCCAGCTTGGAGCGAACGACCTACACCGAACTGAGATACCTACAG
CGTGAGCTATGAGAAAGCGCCACGCTTCCCGAAGGGAGAAAGGCGGACAGGTATCCGGTAAGCGGCAGGG
TCGGAACAGGAGAGCGCACGAGGGAGCTTCCAGGGGGAAACGCCTGGTATCTTTATAGTCCTGTCGGGTT
TCGCCACCTCTGACTTGAGCGTCGATTTTTGTGATGCTCGTCAGGGGGGCGGAGCCTATGGAAAAACGCC
AGCAACGCGGCCTTTTTACGGTTCCTGGCCTTTTGCTGGCCTTTTGCTCACATGTTCTTTCCTGCGTTAT
CCCCTGATTCTGTGGATAACCGTATTACCGCCTTTGAGTGAGCTGATACCGCTCGCCGCAGCCGAACGAC
CGAGCGCAGCGAGTCAGTGAGCGAGGAAGCGGAAGAGCGCCTGATGCGGTATTTTCTCCTTACGCATCTG
TGCGGTATTTCACACCGCAATGGTGCACTCTCAGTACAATCTGCTCTGATGCCGCATAGTTAAGCCAGTA
TACACTCCGCTATCGCTACGTGACTGGGTCATGGCTGCGCCCCGACACCCGCCAACACCCGCTGACGCGC
CCTGACGGGCTTGTCTGCTCCCGGCATCCGCTTACAGACAAGCTGTGACCGTCTCCGGGAGCTGCATGTG
TCAGAGGTTTTCACCGTCATCACCGAAACGCGCGAGGCAGCTGCGGTAAAGCTCATCAGCGTGGTCGTGA
AGCGATTCACAGATGTCTGCCTGTTCATCCGCGTCCAGCTCGTTGAGTTTCTCCAGAAGCGTTAATGTCT
GGCTTCTGATAAAGCGGGCCATGTTAAGGGCGGTTTTTTCCTGTTTGGTCACTGATGCCTCCGTGTAAGG
GGGATTTCTGTTCATGGGGGTAATGATACCGATGAAACGAGAGAGGATGCTCACGATACGGGTTACTGAT
GATGAACATGCCCGGTTACTGGAACGTTGTGAGGGTAAACAACTGGCGGTATGGATGCGGCGGGACCAGA
GAAAAATCACTCAGGGTCAATGCCAGCGCTTCGTTAATACAGATGTAGGTGTTCCACAGGGTAGCCAGCA
GCATCCTGCGATGCAGATCCGGAACATAATGGTGCAGGGCGCTGACTTCCGCGTTTCCAGACTTTACGAA
ACACGGAAACCGAAGACCATTCATGTTGTTGCTCAGGTCGCAGACGTTTTGCAGCAGCAGTCGCTTCACG
TTCGCTCGCGTATCGGTGATTCATTCTGCTAACCAGTAAGGCAACCCCGCCAGCCTAGCCGGGTCCTCAA
CGACAGGAGCACGATCATGCGCACCCGTGGGGCCGCCATGCCGGCGATAATGGCCTGCTTCTCGCCGAAA
CGTTTGGTGGCGGGACCAGTGACGAAGGCTTGAGCGAGGGCGTGCAAGATTCCGAATACCGCAAGCGACA
GGCCGATCATCGTCGCGCTCCAGCGAAAGCGGTCCTCGCCGAAAATGACCCAGAGCGCTGCCGGCACCTG
TCCTACGAGTTGCATGATAAAGAAGACAGTCATAAGTGCGGCGACGATAGTCATGCCCCGCGCCCACCGG
AAGGAGCTGACTGGGTTGAAGGCTCTCAAGGGCATCGGTCGAGATCCCGGTGCCTAATGAGTGAGCTAAC
TTACATTAATTGCGTTGCGCTCACTGCCCGCTTTCCAGTCGGGAAACCTGTCGTGCCAGCTGCATTAATG
AATCGGCCAACGCGCGGGGAGAGGCGGTTTGCGTATTGGGCGCCAGGGTGGTTTTTCTTTTCACCAGTGA
GACGGGCAACAGCTGATTGCCCTTCACCGCCTGGCCCTGAGAGAGTTGCAGCAAGCGGTCCACGCTGGTT
TGCCCCAGCAGGCGAAAATCCTGTTTGATGGTGGTTAACGGCGGGATATAACATGAGCTGTCTTCGGTAT
CGTCGTATCCCACTACCGAGATATCCGCACCAACGCGCAGCCCGGACTCGGTAATGGCGCGCATTGCGCC
CAGCGCCATCTGATCGTTGGCAACCAGCATCGCAGTGGGAACGATACCCTCATTCAGCATTTGCATGGTT
TGTTGAAAACCGGACATGGCACTCCAGTCGCCTTCCCGTTCCGCTATCGGCTGAATTTGATTGCGAGTGA
GATATTTATGCCAGCCAGCCAGACGCAGACGCGCCGAGACAGAACTTAATGGGCCCGCTAACAGCGCGAT
TTGCTGGTGACCCAATGCGACCAGATGCTCCACGCCCAGTCGCGTACCGTCTTCATGGGAGAAAATAATA
CTGTTGATGGGTGTCTGGTCAGAGACATCAAGAAATAACGCCGGAACATTAGTGCAGGCAGCTTCCACAG
CAATGGCATCCTGGTCATCCAGCGGATAGTTAATGATCAGCCCACTGACGCGTTGCGCGAGAAGATTGTG
CACCGCCGCTTTACAGGCTTCGACGCCGCTTCGTTCTACCATCGACACCACCACGCTGGCACCCAGTTGA
TCGGCGCGAGATTTAATCGCCGCGACAATTTGCGACGGCGCGTGCAGGGCCAGACTGGAGGTGGCAACGC
CAATCAGCAACGACTGTTTGCCCGCCAGTTGTTGTGCCACGCGGTTGGGAATGTAATTCAGCTCCGCCAT
CGCCGCTTCCACTTTTTCCCGCGTTTTCGCAGAAACGTGGCTGGCCTGGTTCACCACGCGGGAAACGGTC
TGATAAGAGACACCGGCATACTCTGCGACATCGTATAACGTTACTGGTTTCACATTCACCACCCTGAATT
GACTCTCTTCCGGGCGCTATCATGCCATACCGCGAAAGGTTTTGCGCCATTCGATGGTGTCCGGGATCTC
GACGCTCTCCCTTATGCGACTCCTGCATTAGGAAGCAGCCCAGTAGTAGGTTGAGGCCGTTGAGCACCGC
CGCCGCAAGGAATGGTGCATGCAAGGAGATGGCGCCCAACAGTCCCCCGGCCACGGGGCCTGCCACCATA
CCCACGCCGAAACAAGCGCTCATGAGCCCGAAGTGGCGAGCCCGATCTTCCCCATCGGTGATGTCGGCGA
TATAGGCGCCAGCAACCGCACCTGTGGCGCCGGTGATGCCGGCCACGATGCGTCCGGCGTAGAGGATCGA
GATCTCGATCCCGCGAAATTAATACGACTCACTATAGGGGAATTGTGAGCGGATAACAATTCCCCTCTAG
AAATAATTTTGTTTAACTTTAAGAAGGAGATATACCATGGGTTCTTCTCACCATCACCATCACCATGGTT
CTTCTATGAAAATCGAAGAAGGTAAACTGGTAATCTGGATTAACGGCGATAAAGGCTATAACGGTCTCGC
TGAAGTCGGTAAGAAATTCGAGAAAGATACCGGAATTAAAGTCACCGTTGAGCATCCGGATAAACTGGAA
GAGAAATTCCCACAGGTTGCGGCAACTGGCGATGGCCCTGACATTATCTTCTGGGCACACGACCGCTTTG
GTGGCTACGCTCAATCTGGCCTGTTGGCTGAAATCACCCCGGACAAAGCGTTCCAGGACAAGCTGTATCC
GTTTACCTGGGATGCCGTACGTTACAACGGCAAGCTGATTGCTTACCCGATCGCTGTTGAAGCGTTATCG
CTGATTTATAACAAAGATCTGCTGCCGAACCCGCCAAAAACCTGGGAAGAGATCCCGGCGCTGGATAAAG
AACTGAAAGCGAAAGGTAAGAGCGCGCTGATGTTCAACCTGCAAGAACCGTACTTCACCTGGCCGCTGAT
TGCTGCTGACGGGGGTTATGCGTTCAAGTATGAAAACGGCAAGTACGACATTAAAGACGTGGGCGTGGAT
AACGCTGGCGCGAAAGCGGGTCTGACCTTCCTGGTTGACCTGATTAAAAACAAACACATGAATGCAGACA
CCGATTACTCCATCGCAGAAGCTGCCTTTAATAAAGGCGAAACAGCGATGACCATCAACGGCCCGTGGGC
Features (pLannotate 1.2.2; 22 found; start..end, strand, type, name):
    419..435     +  CDS            TEV site (fragment): tobacco etch virus (TEV) protease recognition and cleavage site
    458..2479    +  CDS            hdac10: HDA10_DANRE - Experimental evidence at protein level: Swiss-Prot protein existence level 1. Polyamine deacetylase (PDAC), which acts preferentially on N(8)-acetylspermidine, and also on acetylcadaverine and acetylputrescine (PubMed:28516954). Exhibits attenuated catalytic activity toward N(1),N(8)-diacetylspermidine and very low activity, if any, toward N(1)-acetylspermidine (PubMed:28516954). Has a very weak lysine deacetylase, if any (PubMed:28516954). From Danio rerio (Zebrafish) (Brachydanio rerio).
   2552..2569    +  CDS            9xHis (fragment): 9xHis affinity tag
   2579..2628    +  CDS            SET1 (fragment): solubility-enhancement tag derived from T7 phage gene 10B
   2636..2683    +  terminator     T7 terminator: transcription terminator for bacteriophage T7 RNA polymerase
   2720..3148    +  rep_origin     f1 ori (sequence partly withheld): f1 bacteriophage origin of replication; arrow indicates direction of (+) strand synthesis
   3202..3259    +  promoter       AmpR promoter (fragment): bla
   3268..4083    -  CDS            KanR: aminoglycoside phosphotransferase; aph(3')-Ia; confers resistance to kanamycin in bacteria or G418 (Geneticin®) in eukaryotes
   4205..4793    +  rep_origin     ori: high-copy-number ColE1/pMB1/pBR322/pUC origin of replication
   4979..5118    -  misc_feature   bom: basis of mobility region from pBR322
   5220..5411    -  CDS            rop: Rop protein, which maintains plasmids at low copy number; rop
   5428..5808    +  CDS            YPB1_ECOLX: Protein predicted: Swiss-Prot protein existence level 4. From Escherichia coli.
   5880..6171    -  CDS            TcR (fragment): tetracycline efflux protein; tet; confers resistance to tetracycline
   6186..6207    -  protein_bind   CAP binding site: CAP binding activates transcription in the presence of cAMP. E. coli catabolite activator protein
   6220..7302    -  CDS            lacI: lac repressor; lacI; The lac repressor binds to the lac operator to inhibit transcription in E. coli. This inhibition can be relieved by adding lactose or isopropyl-β-D-thiogalactopyranoside (IPTG).
   7303..7380    -  promoter       lacI promoter: lacI
   7388..7667    -  CDS            TcR (fragment): tetracycline efflux protein; tet; confers resistance to tetracycline
   7689..7707    +  promoter       T7 promoter: promoter for bacteriophage T7 RNA polymerase
   7708..7732    +  protein_bind   lac operator: The lac repressor binds to the lac operator to inhibit transcription in E. coli. This inhibition can be relieved by adding lactose or isopropyl-β-D-thiogalactopyranoside (IPTG). lac repressor encoded by lacI
   7747..7769    +  RBS            RBS: efficient ribosome binding site from bacteriophage T7 gene 10 (Olins and Rangwala, 1989)
   7788..7805    +  CDS            6xHis: 6xHis affinity tag
   7815..406     +  CDS            MBP (across the origin): maltose binding protein from E. coli; malE (mutated); This version of the gene does not encode a signal sequence, so MBP will remain in the cytosol.
