[The description below was written by a language model from this plasmid's Addgene catalogue record and pLannotate feature annotations shown in this document.]
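Description:
hzHDAC10 is a bacterial expression plasmid built on a pET28a(+)-type backbone adapted for ligation-independent cloning. It produces a "humanized" form of zebrafish (Danio rerio) histone deacetylase 10 in Escherichia coli. The plasmid totals 8,509 bp and is selected with kanamycin through the aph(3')-Ia KanR gene. It replicates from a ColE1/pBR322-type origin accompanied by the bom site and the rop gene, which keeps copy number low, in line with the catalogue entry. An f1 phage origin is also present, along with short tetracycline-resistance fragments that appear to be backbone remnants.

The expression cassette runs from a T7 promoter with an adjacent lac operator and the T7 gene 10 ribosome binding site. A plasmid-borne lacI gene supplies repressor, so transcription depends on T7 RNA polymerase in the host and is inducible with IPTG. The reading frame begins with a 6xHis tag and a signal-sequence-free, cytosolic maltose binding protein. A TEV protease site follows, then the hdac10 coding sequence, so the His6-MBP purification and solubility partner can be cleaved off. A T7 terminator closes the unit. The annotation also detects a short His-tag fragment and a T7 gene 10-derived fragment between the insert and the terminator. These are probably vector sequence, and the record does not say whether they are translated.

The insert carries the A24E and D94A substitutions, which the record links to the "humanized" designation. HDAC10 is annotated as a polyamine deacetylase acting preferentially on N8-acetylspermidine. The associated publication concerns the structural basis of selective HDAC10 inhibition, so the plasmid's likely use is producing recombinant protein for structural and inhibitor-binding studies.
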