Addgene plasmid #225542: hzHDAC10
Purpose: Expresses histone deacetylase 10 (HDAC10) humanized catalytic domain, also known as hzHDAC10, in Escherichia coli cells.
Depositing lab: David Christianson. Depositing organization: University of Pennsylvania. Publication: Structural Basis for the Selective Inhibition of HDAC10, the Cytosolic Polyamine Deacetylase. Herbst-Gervasoni CJ, Steimbach RR, Morgen M, Miller AK, Christianson DW. ACS Chem Biol. 2020 Aug 21;15(8):2154-2163. doi: 10.1021/acschembio.0c00362. Epub 2020 Jul 23. PubMed 32659072.
Backbone
  Vector backbone: pET28a(+)
  Backbone manufacturer: Scott Gradia
  Backbone size w/o insert (bp): 6465
  Total vector size (bp): 8509
  Vector type: Bacterial Expression
Growth in bacteria
  Bacterial resistance: Kanamycin, 50 μg/mL
  Growth temperature: 37°C
  Growth strain: DH5alpha
  Copy number: Low Copy
Gene/Insert
  Gene/Insert name: Histone Deacetylase 10 humanized catalytic domain (alt names: HDAC10; hzHDAC10)
  Species: D. rerio (zebrafish)
  Mutation: Mutated A24E and D94A
  Entrez Gene: hdac10 (a.k.a. wu:fd19e10, zgc:55652)
  Promoter: T7
  Tag / fusion protein: His6-MBP tag with cleavable TEV site (N terminal on backbone)
  Cloning method: Ligation Independent Cloning
  Sequencing primers: 5′ T7 Promoter; 3′ T7 terminator
Resource information
  A portion of this plasmid was derived from a plasmid made by: The original cloning was done by Dr. Corey J. Herbst-Gervasoni, a previous Christianson Lab member.
Terms and licenses: Academic/Nonprofit Terms; Industry Terms: Not Available to Industry
How to cite: hzHDAC10 was a gift from David Christianson (Addgene plasmid # 225542 ; http://n2t.net/addgene:225542 ; RRID:Addgene_225542)
